>Addgene plasmid #158844 | JGI_018333 | addgene full sequence | sequence record 316575 | Addgene NGS Result
GCAACGCAAAATGCTGAATTTAGCAGGCAAGTTTCCTGATAAAGGGCCCTGTGAGTGCGACATTCGACGC
GCGAAAGCGAGTTGACGGCGCCCGAAATTTTCTTAGAGTTCGTTCAAGCTTCGGTTTCGGGGAGCCGCTA
AGGGATGCGGACCCAGCCGGGTAAGTCGCCGGGAACTATGGAATAATCCTAATTTCTGTGCGGCAGGCGC
GAGCTGCCGGAGCGAATATCATCCCTGTCGCAAACAGCAGGTCAATCAACGGTGGGTAGCGGGCTGCTAT
CCAGCGGCGGATAAGACTTGTCGGAGGAATCCTCTAGAAATAATTTTGTTTAACTTTAAGAAGGAGATAT
ACCTTGGGATGGTTCGGCCTCGAACGTATGCAGGGCCGGAAGCCGATGAACAAGATCATTATGGCCGCCG
TCGCCGGCCTCGTCGCGACCGCGGGCTGGCACTCGGCGGCCCTCGCCGCCGGCGTCACTGAGGAGGATCT
GGCGAACGATACGGCAAACACCTCCTCAGTGCTCACCAACGGCATGGGCCGGCATCTGCAGCGGTACAGC
CCGCTCGATATCCTCAACAAGGATAACGTTAAGAACCTCATGCCGGCCTGGGCGTTCTCCCTGGGCGGGG
AGAAGCAGCGCGGCCAGGAGACCCAGCCGCTGATCCATGACGGCGTGATGTATATCACAGGGTCGTACAG
CCGCATGTACGCTATCGATGTCAACACCGGCGAGGAGCTGTGGCAGTACGACGCCCGCCTCCCGGAGGGC
ATCCTCCCGTGCTGTGACGTCATCAACCGGGGGGGCGCGATCTACGGCGACAAGATCTACTTCGGAACCC
TCGACGCCAGGATCGTCGCGCTCGACCTCAAGACGGGGGACGTCGTCTGGAACAAAAAGATCGCCGACTA
CAAGGCGGGCTACTCGTACACGGCAGCCCCGCTCATCGTGAAGGGGCTCGTGATCACCGGGAACTCGGGT
GGCGAATTCGGCATCGTCGGCGAAGTCCAGGCGCGCGACGCCGAGACCGGCGAAATGGTTTGGACCCGGC
CCGTGATCGAGGGACACATGGGGACGTTCAAGGGCGAGGAATCGACCATGACCGGCACCCTGAACGCCAC
GTGGCCGGGAGACATGTGGAAGACGGGAGGCGGGGCCACCTGGCTGGGCGGGTCGTACGACGCGGAGACG
GACACCCTCGTCTTCGGCGCCGGGAACCCGGCCCCGTGGAACTCGTGGCTCCGGGACGCGGGCCAAAACA
ACGATGGGAAGGGCGACAATCTTTATGCGGCCTCCCGCATCGGCATCAACCCCGACAACGGAGAGATCAA
GTGGCACTTCCAGACCACGCCGCGCGAGGGCTGGGATTACGACGGCGTCAATGAGGTGGTCGCCTACACT
GACAGGGACGGCAATAAGCGCTGGGCGACCGCGGATCGAAACGGTTACTTCTACGTGCTCAATCGTGAGG
ATGGCAAGTTCGTGCGCGGGGTCCCGTTCGTCAAGGACATCACTTGGGCCTCGGGGCTGGATGAGAACGG
GCGCCCGATCTTCAACGAGGACAACCGTCCCGGGGACCCCGCAGCCGCGGCGGACGGCGCCAAGGGCGAG
GTCATCTTCGCGAGCCCGTCGTTCCTCGGCGGGAAGAACTGGATGCCGATGGCGTTCTCGCAGAAGACCG
GCAACTTCTACGTCCCGTCGAACGAGTGGGGTATGGATATCTGGAACGAACCCATCACCTATAAGAAAGG
CGCCGCCTACCTCGGCGCCGGCTTCACGATCAAGCCGAATTACGAGGACCATATCGGCAGCCTCAAGGCC
ATCGACCCGGACACAGGCGAGCTGAAGTGGGAATTCAAGAACGATGCCCCCTTGTGGGGCGGGGTCATGA
CCACCGCCGGTGGCCTGGTGTTCACCGGGACCCCGGAGGGCAAGTTCATCGCTTTCGACGATGAGACCGG
AGAGATCCTCTGGAGCTTCCAGACGGGCTCGGGCATCGTGGGCCAGCCGGTCACGTGGGAGATGGACGGC
GAACAGTACGTGAGCGTCATCTCTGGCTGGGGCGGGGCGGTGCCCCTATGGGGAGGAGAGGTCGCCAAGA
AGGTGAACTATCTCAATCAGGGCGGCCTCCTCTGGACGTTCAAGCTCCCCAAGCAGCTGGCGGCCGCGAA
CGCCGAAAACCTCTATTTTCAGGGACATCATCACCATCACCATCACCACTGACAGCTATGACCATGATTA
CGCCAAGCTTGCATGCCTGCAGGTCGACTCTAGAGGATCCCCGGGTACCGAGCTCGAATTCACTGGCCGT
CGTTTTACAACGTCGTGACTGGGAAAACCCTGGCGTTACCCAACTTAATCGCCTTGCAGCACATCCCCCT
TTCGCCAGCTGGCGTAATAGCGAAGAGGCCCGCACCGATCGCCCTTCCCAACAGTTGCGCAGCCTGAATG
GCGAATGGCGCCTGATGCGGTATTTTCTCCTTACGCATCTGTGCGGTATTTCACACCGCATATGGTGCAC
TCTCAGTACAATCTGCTCTGATGCCGCATAGTTAAGCCAGCCCCGACACCCGCCAACACCCGCTGACGCG
CCCTGACGGGCTTGTATGCTCCCGGCATCCGCTTACAGACAAGCTGTGACCGTCTCCGGGAGCTGCATGT
GTCAGAGGTTTTCACCGTCATCACCGAAACGCGCGAGACGAAAGGGCCTCGTGATACGCCTATTTTTATA
GGTTAATGTCATGATAATAATGGTTTCTTAGCACCCTTTCTCGGTCCTTCAACGTTCCTGACAACGAGCC
TCCTTTTCGCCAATCCATCGACAATCACCGCGAGTCCCTGCTCGAACGCTGCGTCCGGACCGGCTTCGTC
GAAGGCGTCTATCGCGGCCCGCAACAGCGGCGAGAGCGGAGCCTGTTCAACGGTGCCGCCGCGCTCGCCG
GCATCGCTGTCGCCGGCCTGCTCCTCAAGCACGGCCCCAACAGTGAAGTAGCTGATTGTCATCAGCGCAT
TGACGGCGTCCCCGGCCGAAAAACCCGCCTCGCAGAGGAAGCGAAGCTGCGCGTCGGCCGTTTCCATCTG
CGGTGCGCCCGGTCGCGTGCCGGCATGGATGCGCGCGCCATCGCGGTAGGCGAGCAGCGCCTGCCTGAAG
CTGCGGGCATTCCCGATCAGAAATGAGCGCCAGTCGTCGTCGGCTCTCGGCACCGAATGCGTATGATTCT
CCGCCAGCATGGCTTCGGCCAGTGCGTCGAGCAGCGCCCGCTTGTTCCTGAAGTGCCAGTAAAGCGCCGG
CTGCTGAACCCCCAACCGTTCCGCCAGTTTGCGTGTCGTCAGACCGTCTACGCCGACCTCGTTCAACAGG
TCCAGGGCGGCACGGATCACTGTATTCGGCTGCAACTTTGTCATGCTTGACACTTTATCACTGATAAACA
TAATATGTCCACCAACTTATCAGTGATAAAGAATCCGCGCGTTCAATCGGACCAGCGGAGGCTGGTCCGG
AGGCCAGACGTGAAACCCAACATACCCCTGATCGTAATTCTGAGCACTGTCGCGCTCGACGCTGTCGGCA
TCGGCCTGATTATGCCGGTGCTGCCGGGCCTCCTGCGCGATCTGGTTCACTCGAACGACGTCACCGCCCA
CTATGGCATTCTGCTGGCGCTGTATGCGTTGGTGCAATTTGCCTGCGCACCTGTGCTGGGCGCGCTGTCG
GATCGTTTCGGGCGGCGGCCAATCTTGCTCGTCTCGCTGGCCGGCGCCACTGTCGACTACGCCATCATGG
CGACAGCGCCTTTCCTTTGGGTTCTCTATATCGGGCGGATCGTGGCCGGCATCACCGGGGCGACTGGGGC
GGTAGCCGGCGCTTATATTGCCGATATCACTGATGGCGATGAGCGCGCGCGGCACTTCGGCTTCATGAGC
GCCTGTTTCGGGTTCGGGATGGTCGCGGGACCTGTGCTCGGTGGGCTGATGGGCGGTTTCTCCCCCCACG
CTCCGTTCTTCGCCGCGGCAGCCTTGAACGGCCTCAATTTCCTGACGGGCTGTTTCCTTTTGCCGGAGTC
GCACAAAGGCGAACGCCGGCCGTTACGCCGGGAGGCTCTCAACCCGCTCGCTTCGTTCCGGTGGGCCCGG
GGCATGACCGTCGTCGCCGCCCTGATGGCGGTCTTCTTCATCATGCAACTTGTCGGACAGGTGCCGGCCG
CGCTTTGGGTCATTTTCGGCGAGGATCGCTTTCACTGGGACGCGACCACGATCGGCATTTCGCTTGCCGC
ATTTGGCATTCTGCATTCACTCGCCCAGGCAATGATCACCGGCCCTGTAGCCGCCCGGCTCGGCGAAAGG
CGGGCACTCATGCTCGGAATGATTGCCGACGGCACAGGCTACATCCTGCTTGCCTTCGCGACACGGGGAT
GGATGGCGTTCCCGATCATGGTCCTGCTTGCTTCGGGTGGCATCGGAATGCCGGCGCTGCAAGCAATGTT
GTCCAGGCAGGTGGATGAGGAACGTCAGGGGCAGCTGCAAGGCTCACTGGCGGCGCTCACCAGCCTGACC
TCGATCGTCGGACCCCTCCTCTTCACGGCGATCTATGCGGCTTCTATAACAACGTGGAACGGGTGGGCAT
GGATTGCAGGCGCTGCCCTCTACTTGCTCTGCCTGCCGGCGCTGCGTCGCGGGCTTTGGAGCGGCGCAGG
GCAACGAGCCGATCGCTGATCGTGGAAACGATAGGCCTATGCCATGCGGGTCAAGGCGACTTCCGGCAAG
CTATACGCGCCCTAGAATTGTCAATTTTAATCCTCTGTTTATCGGCAGTTCGTAGAGCGCGCCGTGCGTC
CCGAGCGATACTGAGCGAAGCAAGTGCGTCGAGCAGTGCCCGCTTGTTCCTGAAATGCCAGTAAAGCGCT
GGCTGCTGAACCCCCAGCCGGAACTGACCCCACAAGGCCCTAGCGTTTGCAATGCACCAGGTCATCATTG
ACCCAGGCGTGTTCCACCAGGCCGCTGCCTCGCAACTCTTCGCAGGCTTCGCCGACCTGCTCGCGCCACT
TCTTCACGCGGGTGGAATCCGATCCGCACATGAGGCGGAAGGTTTCCAGCTTGAGCGGGTACGGCTCCCG
GTGCGAGCTGAAATAGTCGAACATCCGTCGGGCCGTCGGCGACAGCTTGCGGTACTTCTCCCATATGAAT
TTCGTGTAGTGGTCGCCAGCAAACAGCACGACGATTTCCTCGTCGATCAGGACCTGGCAACGGGACGTTT
TCTTGCCACGGTCCAGGACGCGGAAGCGGTGCAGCAGCGACACCGATTCCAGGTGCCCAACGCGGTCGGA
CGTGAAGCCCATCGCCGTCGCCTGTAGGCGCGACAGGCATTCCTCGGCCTTCGTGTAATACCGGCCATTG
ATCGACCAGCCCAGGTCCTGGCAAAGCTCGTAGAACGTGAAGGTGATCGGCTCGCCGATAGGGGTGCGCT
TCGCGTACTCCAACACCTGCTGCCACACCAGTTCGTCATCGTCGGCCCGCAGCTCGACGCCGGTGTAGGT
GATCTTCACGTCCTTGTTGACGTGGAAAATGACCTTGTTTTGCAGCGCCTCGCGCGGGATTTTCTTGTTG
CGCGTGGTGAACAGGGCAGAGCGGGCCGTGTCGTTTGGCATCGCTCGCATCGTGTCCGGCCACGGCGCAA
TATCGAACAAGGAAAGCTGCATTTCCTTGATCTGCTGCTTCGTGTGTTTCAGCAACGCGGCCTGCTTGGC
CTCGCTGACCTGTTTTGCCAGGTCCTCGCCGGCGGTTTTTCGCTTCTTGGTCGTCATAGTTCCTCGCGTG
TCGATGGTCATCGACTTCGCCAAACCTGCCGCCTCCTGTTCGAGACGACGCGAACGCTCCACGGCGGCCG
ATGGCGCGGGCAGGGCAGGGGGAGCCAGTTGCACGCTGTCGCGCTCGATCTTGGCCGTAGCTTGCTGGAC
CATCGAGCCGACGGACTGGAAGGTTTCGCGGGGCGCACGCATGACGGTGCGGCTTGCGATGGTTTCGGCA
TCCTCGGCGGAAAACCCCGCGTCGATCAGTTCTTGCCTGTATGCCTTCCGGTCAAACGTCCGATTCATTC
ACCCTCCTTGCGGGATTGCCCCGACTCACGCCGGGGCAATGTGCCCTTATTCCTGATTTGACCCGCCTGG
TGCCTTGGTGTCCAGATAATCCACCTTATCGGCAATGAAGTCGGTCCCGTAGACCGTCTGGCCGTCCTTC
TCGTACTTGGTATTCCGAATCTTGCCCTGCACGAATACCAGCTCCGCGAAGTCGCTCTTCTTGATGGAGC
GCATGGGGACGTGCTTGGCAATCACGCGCACCCCCCGGCCGTTTTAGCGGCTAAAAAAGTCATGGCTCTG
CCCTCGGGCGGACCACGCCCATCATGACCTTGCCAAGCTCGTCCTGCTTCTCTTCGATCTTCGCCAGCAG
GGCGAGGATCGTGGCATCACCGAACCGCGCCGTGCGCGGGTCGTCGGTGAGCCAGAGTTTCAGCAGGCCG
CCCAGGCGGCCCAGGTCGCCATTGATGCGGGCCAGCTCGCGGACGTGCTCATAGTCCACGACGCCCGTGA
TTTTGTAGCCCTGGCCGACGGCCAGCAGGTAGGCCTACAGGCTCATGCCGGCCGCCGCCGCCTTTTCCTC
AATCGCTCTTCGTTCGTCTGGAAGGCAGTACACCTTGATAGGTGGGCTGCCCTTCCTGGTTGGCTTGGTT
TCATCAGCCATCCGCTTGCCCTCATCTGTTACGCCGGCGGTAGCCGGCCAGCCTCGCAGAGCAGGATTCC
CGTTGAGCACCGCCAGGTGCGAATAAGGGACAGTGAAGAAGGAACACCCGCTCGCGGGTGGGCCTACTTC
ACCTATCCTGCCCGGCTGACGCCGTTGGATACACCAAGGAAAGTCTACACGAACCCTTTGGCAAAATCCT
GTATATCGTGCGAAAAAGGATGGATATACCGAAAAAATCGCTATAATGACCCCGAAGCAGGGTTATGCAG
CGGAAAAGATCCGTCGACCCTTTCCGACGCTCACCGGGCTGGTTGCCCTCGCCGCTGGGCTGGCGGCCGT
CTATGGCCCTGCAAACGCGCCAGAAACGCCGTCGAAGCCGTGTGCGAGACACCGCGGCCGCCGGCGTTGT
GGATACCTCGCGGAAAACTTGGCCCTCACTGACAGATGAGGGGCGGACGTTGACACTTGAGGGGCCGACT
CACCCGGCGCGGCGTTGACAGATGAGGGGCAGGCTCGATTTCGGCCGGCGACGTGGAGCTGGCCAGCCTC
GCAAATCGGCGAAAACGCCTGATTTTACGCGAGTTTCCCACAGATGATGTGGACAAGCCTGGGGATAAGT
GCCCTGCGGTATTGACACTTGAGGGGCGCGACTACTGACAGATGAGGGGCGCGATCCTTGACACTTGAGG
GGCAGAGTGCTGACAGATGAGGGGCGCACCTATTGACATTTGAGGGGCTGTCCACAGGCAGAAAATCCAG
CATTTGCAAGGGTTTCCGCCCGTTTTTCGGCCACCGCTAACCTGTCTTTTAACCTGCTTTTAAACCAATA
TTTATAAACCTTGTTTTTAACCAGGGCTGCGCCCTGTGCGCGTGACCGCGCACGCCGAAGGGGGGTGCCC
CCCCTTCTCGAACCCTCCCGGCCCGCTAACGCGGGCCTCCCATCCCCCCAGGGGCTGCGCCCCTCGGCCG
CGAACGGCCTCACCCCAAAAATGGCAGCCAAGCTGACCACTTCTGCGCTCGGCCCTTCCGGCTGGCTGGT
TTATTGCTGATAAATCTGGAGCCGGTGAGCGTGGGTCTCGCGGTATCATTGCAGCACTGGGGCCAGATGG
TAAGCCCTCCCGTATCGTAGTTATCTACACGACGGGGAGTCAGGCAACTATGGATGAACGAAATAGACAG
ATCGCTGAGATAGGTGCCTCACTGATTAAGCATTGGTAACTGTCAGACCAAGTTTACTCATATATACTTT
AGATTGATTTAAAACTTCATTTTTAATTTAAAAGGATCTAGGTGAAGATCCTTTTTGATAATCTCATGAC
CAAAATCCCTTAACGTGAGTTTTCGTTCCACTGAGCGTCAGACCCCGTAGAAAAGATCAAAGGATCTTCT
TGAGATCCTTTTTTTCTGCGCGTAATCTGCTGCTTGCAAACAAAAAAACCACCGCTACCAGCGGTGGTTT
GTTTGCCGGATCAAGAGCTACCAACTCTTTTTCCGAAGGTAACTGGCTTCAGCAGAGCGCAGATACCAAA
TACTGTTCTTCTAGTGTAGCCGTAGTTAGGCCACCACTTCAAGAACTCTGTAGCACCGCCTACATACCTC
GCTCTGCTAATCCTGTTACCAGTGGCTGCTGCCAGTGGCGATAAGTCGTGTCTTACCGGGTTGGACTCAA
GACGATAGTTACCGGATAAGGCGCAGCGGTCGGGCTGAACGGGGGGTTCGTGCACACAGCCCAGCTTGGA
GCGAACGACCTACACCGAACTGAGATACCTACAGCGTGAGCTATGAGAAAGCGCCACGCTTCCCGAAGGG
AGAAAGGCGGACAGGTATCCGGTAAGCGGCAGGGTCGGAACAGGAGAGCGCACGAGGGAGCTTCCAGGGG
GAAACGCCTGGTATCTTTATAGTCCTGTCGGGTTTCGCCACCTCTGACTTGAGCGTCGATTTTTGTGATG
CTCGTCAGGGGGGCGGAGCCTATGGAAAAACGCCAGCAACGCGGCCTTTTTACGGTTCCTGGCCTTTTGC
TGGCCTTTTGCTCACATGTTCTTTCCTGCGTTATCCCCTGATTCTGTGGATAACCGTATTACCGCCTTTG
AGTGAGCTGATACCGCTCGCCGCAGCCGAACGACCGAGCGCAGCGAGTCAGTGAGCGAGGAAGCGGAAGA
GCGCCCAATACGCAAACCGCCTCTCCCCGCGCGTTGGCCGATTCATTAATGCAGCTGGCACGACAGGTTT
CCCGACTGGAAAGCGGGCAGTGAGCGCAACGCAATTAATGTGAGTTAGCTCACTCATTAGGCACCCCAGG
CTTTACACTTTATGCTTCCGGCTCGTATGTTGTGTGGAATTGTGAGCGGATAACAATTTCACACAGGAAA
CAGCTATGACCATGATTACGCCAAGCTAGCTTCCCGCTTGGTCGGGCCGCTTCGCGAGGGCCCGTTGACG
ACAACGGTGCGATGGGTCCCGGCCCCGGTCAAGACGATGCCAATACGTTGCGACACTACGCCTTGGCACT
TTTAGAATTGCCTTATCGTCCTGATAAGAAATGTCCGACCAGCTAAAGACATCGCGTCCAATCAAAGCCT
AGAAAATATAGGCGAAGGGACGCTAATAAGTCTTTCATAAGACCGCGCAAATCTAAAAATATCCTTAGAT
TCACGATGCGGCACTTCGGATGACTTCCGAGCGAGCCTGGAACCTCAGAAAAACGTCTGAGAGATACCGC
GGATCTCACACAGGAAATTTC
Features (pLannotate 1.2.2; 21 found; start..end, strand, type, name):
    325..347     +  RBS            RBS: efficient ribosome binding site from bacteriophage T7 gene 10 (Olins and Rangwala, 1989)
    393..2150    +  CDS            qedA (fragment): QEDH_PSEPU - Experimental evidence at protein level: Swiss-Prot protein existence level 1. Catalyzes the oxidation of ethanol and other primary alcohols to the corresponding aldehydes, except methanol, which is not a substrate (PubMed:7730276). Uses a specific inducible cytochrome c550, encoded by the adjacent gene in the locus, as electron acceptor (By similarity). Is a key enzyme of the carbon and energy metabolism during growth of P.putida on ethanol as the sole carbon and energy source (PubMed:18218017). Displays lower activity on secondary alcohols, aldehydes and diols. Is not active with
   2199..2218    +  CDS            7xHis (fragment): 6xHis affinity tag
   2245..2301    -  misc_feature   MCS: pUC18/19 multiple cloning site
   2298..2455    +  CDS            lacZα (fragment): LacZα fragment of β-galactosidase; lacZ fragment
   2461..2560    -  misc_feature   bom (fragment): basis of mobility region from pBR322
   2662..2697    -  CDS            rop (fragment): Rop protein, which maintains plasmids at low copy number; rop
   2762..3404    -  CDS            TetR (fragment): tetracycline resistance regulatory protein; tetR
   3510..4709    +  CDS            TcR: tetracycline efflux protein; tetA; confers resistance to tetracycline
   4768..4920    -  CDS            tetR (fragment): TETR1_ECOLX - Experimental evidence at protein level: Swiss-Prot protein existence level 1. TetR is the repressor of the tetracycline resistance element; its N-terminal region forms a helix-turn-helix structure and binds DNA. Binding of tetracycline to TetR reduces the repressor affinity for the tetracycline resistance gene (tetA) promoter operator sites. From Escherichia coli.
   4940..6088    -  CDS            trfA: trans-acting replication protein that binds to and activates oriV
   6218..6322    -  CDS            traI (fragment): TRAI6_ECOLX - Experimental evidence at protein level: Swiss-Prot protein existence level 1. The initiation process of transfer DNA synthesis requires the interaction of at least three plasmid-specific components (TraH, I, and J) at the transfer origin resulting in the assembly of a specialised nucleoprotein complex - the relaxosome. Site- and strand-specific cleavage at the transfer origin is dependent on TraI and TraJ. From Escherichia coli.
   6360..6731    -  CDS            traJ: oriT-recognizing protein; traJ
   6764..6873    -  oriT           oriT: incP origin of transfer
   7026..7657    +  rep_origin     oriV: incP origin of replication
   7735..7948    +  CDS            bla(M) (fragment): β-lactamase lacking the signal sequence; bla(M); allows cytosolic expression of β-lactamase
   8120..8708    +  rep_origin     ori: high-copy-number ColE1/pMB1/pBR322/pUC origin of replication
   8891..8983    +  CDS            lacI (fragment): lac repressor; lacI; The lac repressor binds to the lac operator to inhibit transcription in E. coli. This inhibition can be relieved by adding lactose or isopropyl-β-D-thiogalactopyranoside (IPTG).
   8996..9017    +  protein_bind   CAP binding site: CAP binding activates transcription in the presence of cAMP. E. coli catabolite activator protein
   9032..9062    +  promoter       lac promoter: promoter for the E. coli lac operon
   9070..9086    +  protein_bind   lac operator: The lac repressor binds to the lac operator to inhibit transcription in E. coli. This inhibition can be relieved by adding lactose or isopropyl-β-D-thiogalactopyranoside (IPTG). lac repressor encoded by lacI
