[The description below was written by a language model from this plasmid's Addgene catalogue record and pLannotate feature annotations shown in this document.]
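Description:
JGI_018333 is a 9,471 nt broad-host-range bacterial expression plasmid built on the pCM80_PxoxF backbone and catalogued as a synthetic biology vector. It carries a synthetic insert named Rpomeroyi, introduced by Gibson assembly. The backbone combines two replication systems. The first is an IncP oriV with its trans-acting initiator gene trfA, which supports replication in a wide range of Gram-negative bacteria. The second is a ColE1/pMB1-type origin for maintenance in E. coli, where the record lists the plasmid as low copy. An IncP oriT with traJ and a traI fragment makes the plasmid mobilisable by conjugation when transfer functions are supplied in trans. Selection is by tetracycline through the tetA efflux gene, which sits next to tetR regulatory sequences. Short fragments of bla, rop, bom and lacI appear to be leftovers of vector construction rather than functional parts.

The payload is an open reading frame of about 1.76 kb that the annotation matches to qedA, the quinoprotein ethanol dehydrogenase of Pseudomonas putida. This fits the stated purpose of studying rare earth element-dependent alcohol dehydrogenases. The coding region follows a phage T7 gene 10 ribosome binding site and is followed by a C-terminal polyhistidine tag for affinity purification, then a pUC-type polylinker and a lacZα fragment. A lac promoter with its CAP site and operator lies upstream. The backbone name suggests that an xoxF promoter drives expression, but no such promoter is annotated in the feature table, so its presence cannot be confirmed from the record. The insert name hints at a source organism, though the record gives the species only as synthetic. The construct appears intended for expression and purification of a candidate dehydrogenase for functional characterisation.
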