Addgene plasmid #158844: JGI_018333
Purpose: Rare earth element alcohol dehydrogenases
Depositing lab: Joint Genome Institute. Publication: Rare earth element alcohol dehydrogenases widely occur among globally distributed, numerically abundant and environmentally important microbes. Huang J, Yu Z, Groom J, Cheng JF, Tarver A, Yoshikuni Y, Chistoserdova L. ISME J. 2019 Aug;13(8):2005-2017. doi: 10.1038/s41396-019-0414-z. Epub 2019 Apr 5. PubMed 30952993.
Backbone
  Vector backbone: pCM80_PxoxF
  Vector type: Synthetic Biology
Growth in bacteria
  Bacterial resistance: Tetracycline, 10 μg/mL
  Growth temperature: 37°C
  Growth strain: Top10
  Copy number: Low Copy
Gene/Insert
  Gene/Insert name: Rpomeroyi (alt name: Batch190_p052)
  Species: Synthetic
  Cloning method: Gibson Cloning
Terms and licenses: Academic/Nonprofit Terms; Industry Terms: Not Available to Industry
Depositor comments: pCM80_PxoxF vector with Rpomeroyi insert, JGI ICE Registry: https://registry.jgi.doe.gov/entry/18333
How to cite: JGI_018333 was a gift from Joint Genome Institute (Addgene plasmid # 158844 ; http://n2t.net/addgene:158844 ; RRID:Addgene_158844)
