>Addgene plasmid #158844 | JGI_018333 | depositor partial sequence | sequence record 306554 | gene insert with vector overlaps
GACTTGTCGGAGGAATCCTCTAGAAATAATTTTGTTTAACTTTAAGAAGGAGATATACCTTGGGATGGTT
CGGCCTCGAACGTATGCAGGGCCGGAAGCCGATGAACAAGATCATTATGGCCGCCGTCGCCGGCCTCGTC
GCGACCGCGGGCTGGCACTCGGCGGCCCTCGCCGCCGGCGTCACTGAGGAGGATCTGGCGAACGATACGG
CAAACACCTCCTCAGTGCTCACCAACGGCATGGGCCGGCATCTGCAGCGGTACAGCCCGCTCGATATCCT
CAACAAGGATAACGTTAAGAACCTCATGCCGGCCTGGGCGTTCTCCCTGGGCGGGGAGAAGCAGCGCGGC
CAGGAGACCCAGCCGCTGATCCATGACGGCGTGATGTATATCACAGGGTCGTACAGCCGCATGTACGCTA
TCGATGTCAACACCGGCGAGGAGCTGTGGCAGTACGACGCCCGCCTCCCGGAGGGCATCCTCCCGTGCTG
TGACGTCATCAACCGGGGGGGCGCGATCTACGGCGACAAGATCTACTTCGGAACCCTCGACGCCAGGATC
GTCGCGCTCGACCTCAAGACGGGGGACGTCGTCTGGAACAAAAAGATCGCCGACTACAAGGCGGGCTACT
CGTACACGGCAGCCCCGCTCATCGTGAAGGGGCTCGTGATCACCGGGAACTCGGGTGGCGAATTCGGCAT
CGTCGGCGAAGTCCAGGCGCGCGACGCCGAGACCGGCGAAATGGTTTGGACCCGGCCCGTGATCGAGGGA
CACATGGGGACGTTCAAGGGCGAGGAATCGACCATGACCGGCACCCTGAACGCCACGTGGCCGGGAGACA
TGTGGAAGACGGGAGGCGGGGCCACCTGGCTGGGCGGGTCGTACGACGCGGAGACGGACACCCTCGTCTT
CGGCGCCGGGAACCCGGCCCCGTGGAACTCGTGGCTCCGGGACGCGGGCCAAAACAACGATGGGAAGGGC
GACAATCTTTATGCGGCCTCCCGCATCGGCATCAACCCCGACAACGGAGAGATCAAGTGGCACTTCCAGA
CCACGCCGCGCGAGGGCTGGGATTACGACGGCGTCAATGAGGTGGTCGCCTACACTGACAGGGACGGCAA
TAAGCGCTGGGCGACCGCGGATCGAAACGGTTACTTCTACGTGCTCAATCGTGAGGATGGCAAGTTCGTG
CGCGGGGTCCCGTTCGTCAAGGACATCACTTGGGCCTCGGGGCTGGATGAGAACGGGCGCCCGATCTTCA
ACGAGGACAACCGTCCCGGGGACCCCGCAGCCGCGGCGGACGGCGCCAAGGGCGAGGTCATCTTCGCGAG
CCCGTCGTTCCTCGGCGGGAAGAACTGGATGCCGATGGCGTTCTCGCAGAAGACCGGCAACTTCTACGTC
CCGTCGAACGAGTGGGGTATGGATATCTGGAACGAACCCATCACCTATAAGAAAGGCGCCGCCTACCTCG
GCGCCGGCTTCACGATCAAGCCGAATTACGAGGACCATATCGGCAGCCTCAAGGCCATCGACCCGGACAC
AGGCGAGCTGAAGTGGGAATTCAAGAACGATGCCCCCTTGTGGGGCGGGGTCATGACCACCGCCGGTGGC
CTGGTGTTCACCGGGACCCCGGAGGGCAAGTTCATCGCTTTCGACGATGAGACCGGAGAGATCCTCTGGA
GCTTCCAGACGGGCTCGGGCATCGTGGGCCAGCCGGTCACGTGGGAGATGGACGGCGAACAGTACGTGAG
CGTCATCTCTGGCTGGGGCGGGGCGGTGCCCCTATGGGGAGGAGAGGTCGCCAAGAAGGTGAACTATCTC
AATCAGGGCGGCCTCCTCTGGACGTTCAAGCTCCCCAAGCAGCTGGCGGCCGCGAACGCCGAAAACCTCT
ATTTTCAGGGACATCATCACCATCACCATCACCACTGACAGCT
